Addgene plasmid #215396: pMal-Clu-tail
Purpose: Expression of a C-terminal fusion protein of E. coli MBP with human Clusterin residues 204-238.
Depositing lab: Franz-Ulrich Hartl. Depositing organization: Max Planck Institute of Biochemistry.
Backbone
  Vector backbone: pMal-c2
  Backbone size w/o insert (bp): 6666
  Vector type: Bacterial Expression
Growth in bacteria
  Bacterial resistance: Ampicillin, 100 μg/mL
  Growth temperature: 37°C
  Growth strain: DH5alpha
  Copy number: High Copy
Gene/Insert
  Gene/Insert name: MBP-Clu(204-238)
  Species: H. sapiens (human)
  Entrez Gene: CLU (a.k.a. AAG4, APO-J, APOJ, CLI, CLU1, CLU2, KUB1, NA1/NA2, SGP-2, SGP2, SP-40, TRPM-2, TRPM2)
  Promoter: tac
  Cloning method: Restriction Enzyme; 5′ cloning site Unknown (unknown if destroyed)
Terms and licenses: Academic/Nonprofit Terms; Industry Terms: Not Available to Industry
How to cite: pMal-Clu-tail was a gift from Franz-Ulrich Hartl (Addgene plasmid # 215396 ; http://n2t.net/addgene:215396 ; RRID:Addgene_215396)
