[The description below was written by a language model from this plasmid's Addgene catalogue record and pLannotate feature annotations shown in this document.]
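Description:
pMal-Clu-tail is a bacterial expression plasmid built on the pMal-c2 backbone for producing E. coli maltose-binding protein (MBP) fused at its C-terminus to a short segment of human clusterin (CLU), residues 204-238. The sequenced record is 6,665 nt. The plasmid is maintained in E. coli through a ColE1/pMB1-type origin and selected with ampicillin via the bla (AmpR) gene. The catalogue lists it as high copy, although the annotation also shows the pBR322-derived bom region and a rop gene, which normally moderates copy number. An M13 phage origin is present as well, which in principle allows single-stranded DNA production with helper phage.

Expression is driven by the hybrid tac promoter followed by a lac operator. The plasmid carries its own lacI gene under the up-mutated lacIq promoter, so transcription is repressed until it is induced with IPTG. The malE coding sequence lacks its signal peptide, so the fusion protein stays in the cytosol. The roughly 105 bp clusterin fragment lies immediately downstream of MBP. The annotation software matched it to the rat clusterin entry, but the catalogue record specifies the human sequence. The residual lacZα fragment of the pMal polylinker follows the insert, and transcription ends at the rrnB T1 and T2 terminators. The restriction sites used for cloning are not recorded.

The MBP moiety typically improves solubility and allows affinity purification on amylose resin, which makes the construct suited to producing this clusterin "tail" peptide as a soluble fusion for biochemical studies. The record does not state a specific experimental application beyond expression.
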