Features (pLannotate 1.2.2; 19 found; start..end, strand, type, name):
      3..80      +  promoter       lacIq promoter: lacI (mutant); In the lacIq allele, a single base change in the promoter boosts expression of the lacI gene about 10-fold.
     81..1163    +  CDS            lacI: lac repressor; lacI; The lac repressor binds to the lac operator to inhibit transcription in E. coli. This inhibition can be relieved by adding lactose or isopropyl-β-D-thiogalactopyranoside (IPTG).
   1176..1197    +  protein_bind   CAP binding site: CAP binding activates transcription in the presence of cAMP. E. coli catabolite activator protein
   1216..1233    +  promoter       tet promoter (fragment): E. coli promoter for tetracycline efflux protein gene
   1406..1434    +  promoter       tac promoter: strong E. coli promoter; hybrid between the trp and lac UV5 promoters
   1442..1458    +  protein_bind   lac operator: The lac repressor binds to the lac operator to inhibit transcription in E. coli. This inhibition can be relieved by adding lactose or isopropyl-β-D-thiogalactopyranoside (IPTG). lac repressor encoded by lacI
   1528..2628    +  CDS            MBP: maltose binding protein from E. coli; malE (mutated); This version of the gene does not encode a signal sequence, so MBP will remain in the cytosol.
   2641..2745    +  CDS            Clu (fragment): CLUS_RAT - Experimental evidence at protein level: Swiss-Prot protein existence level 1. Functions as extracellular chaperone that prevents aggregation of non native proteins. Prevents stress-induced aggregation of blood plasma proteins. Inhibits formation of amyloid fibrils by APP, APOC2, B2M, CALCA, CSN3, SNCA and aggregation-prone LYZ variants (in vitro). Does not require ATP. Maintains partially unfolded proteins in a state appropriate for subsequent refolding by other chaperones, such as HSPA8/HSC70. Does not refold proteins by itself. Binding to cell surface receptors triggers internaliz
   2757..2911    +  CDS            lacZα (fragment): LacZα fragment of β-galactosidase; lacZ fragment
   3004..3119    +  ncRNA          5S rRNA: Accession: RF00001 - 5S ribosomal RNA
   3123..3209    +  terminator     rrnB T1 terminator: Escherichia coli rrnB; transcription terminator T1 from the E. coli rrnB gene
   3301..3328    +  terminator     rrnB T2 terminator: transcription terminator T2 from the E. coli rrnB gene
   3347..3438    +  promoter       AmpR promoter: bla
   3439..4299    +  CDS            AmpR: β-lactamase; bla; confers resistance to ampicillin, carbenicillin, and related antibiotics
   4341..4854    -  rep_origin     M13 ori (sequence partly withheld): M13 bacteriophage origin of replication; arrow indicates direction of (+) strand synthesis
   4965..5553    +  rep_origin     ori: high-copy-number ColE1/pMB1/pBR322/pUC origin of replication
   5739..5879    -  misc_feature   bom: basis of mobility region from pBR322
   5981..6172    -  CDS            rop: Rop protein, which maintains plasmids at low copy number; rop
   6189..6569    +  CDS            YPB1_ECOLX: Protein predicted: Swiss-Prot protein existence level 4. From Escherichia coli.
>Addgene plasmid #215396 | pMal-Clu-tail | addgene full sequence | sequence record 430531 | Addgene NGS Result
CCGACACCATCGAATGGTGCAAAACCTTTCGCGGTATGGCATGATAGCGCCCGGAAGAGAGTCAATTCAG
GGTGGTGAATGTGAAACCAGTAACGTTATACGATGTCGCAGAGTATGCCGGTGTCTCTTATCAGACCGTT
TCCCGCGTGGTGAACCAGGCCAGCCACGTTTCTGCGAAAACGCGGGAAAAAGTGGAAGCGGCGATGGCGG
AGCTGAATTACATTCCCAACCGCGTGGCACAACAACTGGCGGGCAAACAGTCGTTGCTGATTGGCGTTGC
CACCTCCAGTCTGGCCCTGCACGCGCCGTCGCAAATTGTCGCGGCGATTAAATCTCGCGCCGATCAACTG
GGTGCCAGCGTGGTGGTGTCGATGGTAGAACGAAGCGGCGTCGAAGCCTGTAAAGCGGCGGTGCACAATC
TTCTCGCGCAACGCGTCAGTGGGCTGATCATTAACTATCCGCTGGATGACCAGGATGCCATTGCTGTGGA
AGCTGCCTGCACTAATGTTCCGGCGTTATTTCTTGATGTCTCTGACCAGACACCCATCAACAGTATTATT
TTCTCCCATGAAGACGGTACGCGACTGGGCGTGGAGCATCTGGTCGCATTGGGTCACCAGCAAATCGCGC
TGTTAGCGGGCCCATTAAGTTCTGTCTCGGCGCGTCTGCGTCTGGCTGGCTGGCATAAATATCTCACTCG
CAATCAAATTCAGCCGATAGCGGAACGGGAAGGCGACTGGAGTGCCATGTCCGGTTTTCAACAAACCATG
CAAATGCTGAATGAGGGCATCGTTCCCACTGCGATGCTGGTTGCCAACGATCAGATGGCGCTGGGCGCAA
TGCGCGCCATTACCGAGTCCGGGCTGCGCGTTGGTGCGGATATCTCGGTAGTGGGATACGACGATACCGA
AGACAGCTCATGTTATATCCCGCCGTTAACCACCATCAAACAGGATTTTCGCCTGCTGGGGCAAACCAGC
GTGGACCGCTTGCTGCAACTCTCTCAGGGCCAGGCGGTGAAGGGCAATCAGCTGTTGCCCGTCTCACTGG
TGAAAAGAAAAACCACCCTGGCGCCCAATACGCAAACCGCCTCTCCCCGCGCGTTGGCCGATTCATTAAT
GCAGCTGGCACGACAGGTTTCCCGACTGGAAAGCGGGCAGTGAGCGCAACGCAATTAATGTAAGTTAGCT
CACTCATTAGGCACAATTCTCATGTTTGACAGCTTATCATCGACTGCACGGTGCACCAATGCTTCTGGCG
TCAGGCAGCCATCGGAAGCTGTGGTATGGCTGTGCAGGTCGTAAATCACTGCATAATTCGTGTCGCTCAA
GGCGCACTCCCGTTCTGGATAATGTTTTTTGCGCCGACATCATAACGGTTCTGGCAAATATTCTGAAATG
AGCTGTTGACAATTAATCATCGGCTCGTATAATGTGTGGAATTGTGAGCGGATAACAATTTCACACAGGA
AACAGCCAGTCCGTTTAGGTGTTTTCACGAGCACTTCACCAACAAGGACCATAGATTATGAAAACTGAAG
AAGGTAAACTGGTAATCTGGATTAACGGCGATAAAGGCTATAACGGTCTCGCTGAAGTCGGTAAGAAATT
CGAGAAAGATACCGGAATTAAAGTCACCGTTGAGCATCCGGATAAACTGGAAGAGAAATTCCCACAGGTT
GCGGCAACTGGCGATGGCCCTGACATTATCTTCTGGGCACACGACCGCTTTGGTGGCTACGCTCAATCTG
GCCTGTTGGCTGAAATCACCCCGGACAAAGCGTTCCAGGACAAGCTGTATCCGTTTACCTGGGATGCCGT
ACGTTACAACGGCAAGCTGATTGCTTACCCGATCGCTGTTGAAGCGTTATCGCTGATTTATAACAAAGAT
CTGCTGCCGAACCCGCCAAAAACCTGGGAAGAGATCCCGGCGCTGGATAAAGAACTGAAAGCGAAAGGTA
AGAGCGCGCTGATGTTCAACCTGCAAGAACCGTACTTCACCTGGCCGCTGATTGCTGCTGACGGGGGTTA
TGCGTTCAAGTATGAAAACGGCAAGTACGACATTAAAGACGTGGGCGTGGATAACGCTGGCGCGAAAGCG
GGTCTGACCTTCCTGGTTGACCTGATTAAAAACAAACACATGAATGCAGACACCGATTACTCCATCGCAG
AAGCTGCCTTTAATAAAGGCGAAACAGCGATGACCATCAACGGCCCGTGGGCATGGTCCAACATCGACAC
CAGCAAAGTGAATTATGGTGTAACGGTACTGCCGACCTTCAAGGGTCAACCATCCAAACCGTTCGTTGGC
GTGCTGAGCGCAGGTATTAACGCCGCCAGTCCGAACAAAGAGCTGGCAAAAGAGTTCCTCGAAAACTATC
TGCTGACTGATGAAGGTCTGGAAGCGGTTAATAAAGACAAACCGCTGGGTGCCGTAGCGCTGAAGTCTTA
CGAGGAAGAGTTGGCGAAAGATCCACGTATTGCCGCCACCATGGAAAACGCCCAGAAAGGTGAAATCATG
CCGAACATCCCGCAGATGTCCGCTTTCTGGTATGCCGTGCGTACTGCGGTGATCAACGCCGCCAGCGGTC
GTCAGACTGTCGATGAAGCCCTGAAAGACGCGCAGACTAATTCGAGCTCCTACCACTACCTGCCCTTCAG
CCTGCCCCACCGGAGGCCTCACTTCTTCTTTCCCAAGTCCCGCATCGTCCGCAGCTTGATGCCCTTCTCT
CCGTACGAGCCCCTGTGAAAGCTTGGCACTGGCCGTCGTTTTACAACGTCGTGACTGGGAAAACCCTGGC
GTTACCCAACTTAATCGCCTTGCAGCACATCCCCCTTTCGCCAGCTGGCGTAATAGCGAAGAGGCCCGCA
CCGATCGCCCTTCCCAACAGTTGCGCAGCCTGAATGGCGAATGGCAGCTTGGCTGTTTTGGCGGATGAGA
TAAGATTTTCAGCCTGATACAGATTAAATCAGAACGCAGAAGCGGTCTGATAAAACAGAATTTGCCTGGC
GGCAGTAGCGCGGTGGTCCCACCTGACCCCATGCCGAACTCAGAAGTGAAACGCCGTAGCGCCGATGGTA
GTGTGGGGTCTCCCCATGCGAGAGTAGGGAACTGCCAGGCATCAAATAAAACGAAAGGCTCAGTCGAAAG
ACTGGGCCTTTCGTTTTATCTGTTGTTTGTCGGTGAACGCTCTCCTGAGTAGGACAAATCCGCCGGGAGC
GGATTTGAACGTTGCGAAGCAACGGCCCGGAGGGTGGCGGGCAGGACGCCCGCCATAAACTGCCAGGCAT
CAAATTAAGCAGAAGGCCATCCTGACGGATGGCCTTTTTGCGTTTCTACAAACTCTTTTGTTTATTTTTC
TAAATACATTCAAATATGTATCCGCTCATGAGACAATAACCCTGATAAATGCTTCAATAATATTGAAAAA
GGAAGAGTATGAGTATTCAACATTTCCGTGTCGCCCTTATTCCCTTTTTTGCGGCATTTTGCCTTCCTGT
TTTTGCTCACCCAGAAACGCTGGTGAAAGTAAAAGATGCTGAAGATCAGTTGGGTGCACGAGTGGGTTAC
ATCGAACTGGATCTCAACAGCGGTAAGATCCTTGAGAGTTTTCGCCCCGAAGAACGTTTCCCAATGATGA
GCACTTTTAAAGTTCTGCTATGTGGCGCGGTATTATCCCGTGTTGACGCCGGGCAAGAGCAACTCGGTCG
CCGCATACACTATTCTCAGAATGACTTGGTTGAGTACTCACCAGTCACAGAAAAGCATCTTACGGATGGC
ATGACAGTAAGAGAATTATGCAGTGCTGCCATAACCATGAGTGATAACACTGCGGCCAACTTACTTCTGA
CAACGATCGGAGGACCGAAGGAGCTAACCGCTTTTTTGCACAACATGGGGGATCATGTAACTCGCCTTGA
TCGTTGGGAACCGGAGCTGAATGAAGCCATACCAAACGACGAGCGTGACACCACGATGCCTGTAGCAATG
GCAACAACGTTGCGCAAACTATTAACTGGCGAACTACTTACTCTAGCTTCCCGGCAACAATTAATAGACT
GGATGGAGGCGGATAAAGTTGCAGGACCACTTCTGCGCTCGGCCCTTCCGGCTGGCTGGTTTATTGCTGA
TAAATCTGGAGCCGGTGAGCGTGGGTCTCGCGGTATCATTGCAGCACTGGGGCCAGATGGTAAGCCCTCC
CGTATCGTAGTTATCTACACGACGGGGAGTCAGGCAACTATGGATGAACGAAATAGACAGATCGCTGAGA
TAGGTGCCTCACTGATTAAGCATTGGTAACTGTCAGACCAAGTTTACTCATATATACTTTAGATTGATT
[38 nt withheld, positions 4340-4377]
A
[37 nt withheld, positions 4379-4415]
ATTTTGTTAAAATTCGCGTTAAATTTTTGTTAAATCAGCTCATTTTTTAACCAATAGGCCGAAATCGGCA
AAATCCCTTATAAATCAAAAGAATAGCCCGAGATAGGGT
[37 nt withheld, positions 4525-4561]
AAAGAACGTGGACTCCAACGTCAAAGG
[141 nt withheld, positions 4589-4729]
G
[125 nt withheld, positions 4731-4855]
AAAGGATCTAGGTGAAGATCCTTTTTGATAATCTCATGACCAAAATCCCTTAACGTGAGTTTTCGTTCCA
CTGAGCGTCAGACCCCGTAGAAAAGATCAAAGGATCTTCTTGAGATCCTTTTTTTCTGCGCGTAATCTGC
TGCTTGCAAACAAAAAAACCACCGCTACCAGCGGTGGTTTGTTTGCCGGATCAAGAGCTACCAACTCTTT
TTCCGAAGGTAACTGGCTTCAGCAGAGCGCAGATACCAAATACTGTCCTTCTAGTGTAGCCGTAGTTAGG
CCACCACTTCAAGAACTCTGTAGCACCGCCTACATACCTCGCTCTGCTAATCCTGTTACCAGTGGCTGCT
GCCAGTGGCGATAAGTCGTGTCTTACCGGGTTGGACTCAAGACGATAGTTACCGGATAAGGCGCAGCGGT
CGGGCTGAACGGGGGGTTCGTGCACACAGCCCAGCTTGGAGCGAACGACCTACACCGAACTGAGATACCT
ACAGCGTGAGCTATGAGAAAGCGCCACGCTTCCCGAAGGGAGAAAGGCGGACAGGTATCCGGTAAGCGGC
AGGGTCGGAACAGGAGAGCGCACGAGGGAGCTTCCAGGGGGAAACGCCTGGTATCTTTATAGTCCTGTCG
GGTTTCGCCACCTCTGACTTGAGCGTCGATTTTTGTGATGCTCGTCAGGGGGGCGGAGCCTATGGAAAAA
CGCCAGCAACGCGGCCTTTTTACGGTTCCTGGCCTTTTGCTGGCCTTTTGCTCACATGTTCTTTCCTGCG
TTATCCCCTGATTCTGTGGATAACCGTATTACCGCCTTTGAGTGAGCTGATACCGCTCGCCGCAGCCGAA
CGACCGAGCGCAGCGAGTCAGTGAGCGAGGAAGCGGAAGAGCGCCTGATGCGGTATTTTCTCCTTACGCA
TCTGTGCGGTATTTCACACCGCATATGGTGCACTCTCAGTACAATCTGCTCTGATGCCGCATAGTTAAGC
CAGTATACACTCCGCTATCGCTACGTGACTGGGTCATGGCTGCGCCCCGACACCCGCCAACACCCGCTGA
CGCGCCCTGACGGGCTTGTCTGCTCCCGGCATCCGCTTACAGACAAGCTGTGACCGTCTCCGGGAGCTGC
ATGTGTCAGAGGTTTTCACCGTCATCACCGAAACGCGCGAGGCAGCTGCGGTAAAGCTCATCAGCGTGGT
CGTGCAGCGATTCACAGATGTCTGCCTGTTCATCCGCGTCCAGCTCGTTGAGTTTCTCCAGAAGCGTTAA
TGTCTGGCTTCTGATAAAGCGGGCCATGTTAAGGGCGGTTTTTTCCTGTTTGGTCACTGATGCCTCCGTG
TAAGGGGGATTTCTGTTCATGGGGGTAATGATACCGATGAAACGAGAGAGGATGCTCACGATACGGGTTA
CTGATGATGAACATGCCCGGTTACTGGAACGTTGTGAGGGTAAACAACTGGCGGTATGGATGCGGCGGGA
CCAGAGAAAAATCACTCAGGGTCAATGCCAGCGCTTCGTTAATACAGATGTAGGTGTTCCACAGGGTAGC
CAGCAGCATCCTGCGATGCAGATCCGGAACATAATGGTGCAGGGCGCTGACTTCCGCGTTTCCAGACTTT
ACGAAACACGGAAACCGAAGACCATTCATGTTGTTGCTCAGGTCGCAGACGTTTTGCAGCAGCAGTCGCT
TCACGTTCGCTCGCGTATCGGTGATTCATTCTGCTAACCAGTAAGGCAACCCCGCCAGCCTAGCCGGGTC
CTCAACGACAGGAGCACGATCATGCGCACCCGTGGCCAGGACCCAACGCTGCCCGAAATT
